Addgene plasmid #134569: CFP-tTA-ER-C3
Purpose: Expresses a CFP-tTA (tetracycline transcriptional activator)-ER (estrogen receptor hormone binding domain) fusion protein
Depositing lab: Susan Janicki. Depositing organization: Wistar Institute. Publication: Single cell analysis of transcriptional activation dynamics. Rafalska-Metcalf IU, Powers SL, Joo LM, LeRoy G, Janicki SM. PLoS One. 2010 Apr 21;5(4):e10272. doi: 10.1371/journal.pone.0010272. PubMed 20422051.
Backbone
  Vector backbone: pEYFP-C3; vector was modified by substituting CFP for YFP
  Backbone manufacturer: Clontech
  Backbone size w/o insert (bp): 4700
  Vector type: Mammalian Expression
  Selectable markers: Neomycin (select with G418)
Growth in bacteria
  Bacterial resistance: Kanamycin, 50 μg/mL
  Growth temperature: 37°C
  Growth strain: DH5alpha
  Copy number: High Copy
Gene/Insert
  Gene/Insert name: tTA-ER
  Species: Other
  Promoter: CMV
  Tag / fusion protein: CFP (N terminal on backbone)
  Cloning method: Restriction Enzyme; 5′ cloning site KpnI (not destroyed); 3′ cloning site ApaI (not destroyed)
  Sequencing primers: 5′ EGFP-C; 3′ SV40pA-R
Terms and licenses: Academic/Nonprofit Terms; Industry Terms: Not Available to Industry
How to cite: CFP-tTA-ER-C3 was a gift from Susan Janicki (Addgene plasmid # 134569 ; http://n2t.net/addgene:134569 ; RRID:Addgene_134569)
