[The description below was written by a language model from this plasmid's Addgene catalogue record and pLannotate feature annotations shown in this document.]
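Description:
CFP-tTA-ER-C3 is a mammalian expression plasmid built on a Clontech pEYFP-C3 backbone in which the YFP coding sequence was replaced with CFP. It is maintained at high copy in E. coli through a ColE1/pUC-type origin and also carries an f1 phage origin. A single Tn5 aminoglycoside phosphotransferase (NeoR/KanR) gene serves both hosts. A bacterial promoter drives kanamycin resistance in E. coli, and the SV40 enhancer/early promoter, paired with an HSV TK polyadenylation signal, allows G418 selection of transfected mammalian cells.

The payload is a fusion protein expressed from the CMV immediate early enhancer/promoter and terminated by the SV40 poly(A) signal. It combines the tetracycline-controlled transactivator tTA (the Tn10 TetR DNA-binding moiety joined to the herpes simplex VP16 activation domain), an estrogen receptor hormone-binding domain, and cyan fluorescent protein. The ER domain makes the activity of a fused protein depend on ligand, and TetR binding to tetO sites responds to tetracycline or doxycycline. The CFP lets the activator be seen in living cells. This fits the associated work on single-cell analysis of transcriptional activation dynamics.

The catalogue entry and the sequence annotation disagree on one point. The catalogue describes CFP as an N-terminal tag supplied by the backbone, with tTA-ER cloned between KpnI and ApaI. The feature table from the full sequence places TetR, VP16 and the ER domain directly downstream of the promoter, with ECFP after them, followed by a short fragment matching SV40 large T antigen. The annotation software also labels the ER domain as the mutated ERT2 variant, which the catalogue does not specify.
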