Features (pLannotate 1.2.2; 18 found; start..end, strand, type, name):
      1..204     +  promoter       CMV promoter: human cytomegalovirus (CMV) immediate early promoter
    227..286     +  misc_feature   MCS (fragment): multiple cloning site
    294..910     +  CDS            TetR (fragment): tetracycline repressor TetR; tetR from transposon Tn10; TetR binds to the tetracycline operator tetO to inhibit transcription. This inhibition can be relieved by adding tetracycline or doxycycline.
   1062..1295    +  CDS            VP16 AD: transcriptional activation domain of herpes simplex virus protein VP16 (Triezenberg et al., 1988; Cousens et al., 1989); UL48
   1314..2249    +  CDS            ERT2: mutated ligand-binding domain of the human estrogen receptor (Feil et al., 1997)
   2253..2272    +  misc_feature   MCS (fragment): multiple cloning site
   2280..2999    +  CDS            ECFP: enhanced CFP mammalian codon-optimized
   3016..3099    +  CDS            large T antigen (fragment): large T antigen from SV40 (simian virus 40)
   3122..3243    +  polyA_signal   SV40 poly(A) signal: SV40 polyadenylation signal
   3277..3705    -  rep_origin     f1 ori (sequence partly withheld): f1 bacteriophage origin of replication; arrow indicates direction of (+) strand synthesis
   3732..3836    +  promoter       AmpR promoter: bla
   3838..4195    +  promoter       SV40 promoter: SV40 enhancer and early promoter
   4230..5024    +  CDS            NeoR/KanR: aminoglycoside phosphotransferase from Tn5; aph(3')-II (or nptII); confers resistance to neomycin, kanamycin, and G418 (Geneticin®)
   5045..5197    +  CDS            ble (fragment): BLE_KLEPN - Experimental evidence at protein level: Swiss-Prot protein existence level 1. Binding protein with a strong affinity to the bleomycin family of antibiotics. Binds to CL990; an antimitotic-antibiotic compound. From Klebsiella pneumoniae.
   5256..5303    +  polyA_signal   HSV TK poly(A) signal: herpes simplex virus thymidine kinase polyadenylation signal (Cole and Stacy, 1985)
   5394..5410    -  polyA_signal   bGH poly(A) signal (fragment): bovine growth hormone polyadenylation signal
   5632..6220    +  rep_origin     ori: high-copy-number ColE1/pMB1/pBR322/pUC origin of replication
   6395..6698    +  enhancer       CMV enhancer: human cytomegalovirus immediate early enhancer
>Addgene plasmid #134569 | CFP-tTA-ER-C3 | addgene full sequence | sequence record 263893 | Addgene NGS Result
GTGATGCGGTTTTGGCAGTACATCAATGGGCGTGGATAGCGGTTTGACTCACGGGGATTTCCAAGTCTCC
ACCCCATTGACGTCAATGGGAGTTTGTTTTGGCACCAAAATCAACGGGACTTTCCAAAATGTCGTAACAA
CTCCGCCCCATTGACGCAAATGGGCGGTAGGCGTGTACGGTGGGAGGTCTATATAAGCAGAGCTGGTTTA
GTGAACCGTCAGATCCGCTAGCGCTACCGGACTCAGATCTCGAGCTCAAGCTTCGAATTCTGCAGTCGAC
GGTACCCATGGCATCTAGATTAGATAAAAGTAAAGTGATTAACAGCGCATTAGAGCTGCTTAATGAGGTC
GGAATCGAAGGTTTAACAACCCGTAAACTCGCCCAGAAGCTAGGTGTAGAGCAGCCTACATTGTATTGGC
ATGTAAAAAATAAGCGGGCTTTGCTCGACGCCTTAGCCATTGAGATGTTAGATAGGCACCATACTCACTT
TTGCCCTTTAGAAGGGGAAAGCTGGCAAGATTTTTTACGTAATAACGCTAAAAGTTTTAGATGTGCTTTA
CTAAGTCATCGCGATGGAGCAAAAGTACATTTAGGTACACGGCCTACAGAAAAACAGTATGAAACTCTCG
AAAATCAATTAGCCTTTTTATGCCAACAAGGTTTTTCACTAGAGAATGCATTATATGCACTCAGCGCTGT
GGGGCATTTTACTTTAGGTTGCGTATTGGAAGATCAAGAGCATCAAGTCGCTAAAGAAGAAAGGGAAACA
CCTACTACTGATAGTATGCCGCCATTATTACGACAAGCTATCGAATTATTTGATCACCAAGGTGCAGAGC
CAGCCTTCTTATTCGGCCTTGAATTGATCATATGCGGATTAGAAAAACAACTTAAATGTGAAAGTGGGTC
CGCGTACAGCCGCGCGCGTACGAAAAACAATTACGGGTCTACCATCGAGGGCCTGCTCGATCTCCCGGAC
GACGACGCCCCCGAAGAGGCGGGGCTGGCGGCTCCGCGCCTGTCCTTTCTCCCCGCGGGACACACGCGCA
GACTGTCGACGGCCCCCCCGACCGATGTCAGCCTGGGGGACGAGCTCCACTTAGACGGCGAGGACGTGGC
GATGGCGCATGCCGACGCGCTAGACGATTTCGATCTGGACATGTTGGGGGACGGGGATTCCCCGGGTCCG
GGATTTACCCCCCACGACTCCGCCCCCTACGGCGCTCTGGATATGGCCGACTTCGAGTTTGAGCAGATGT
TTACCGATGCCCTTGGAATTGACGAGTACGGTGGGCCGAATTCCGATCCATCTGCTGGAGACATGAGAGC
TGCCAACCTTTGGCCAAGCCCGCTCATGATCAAACGCTCTAAGAAGAACAGCCTGGCCTTGTCCCTGACG
GCCGACCAGATGGTCAGTGCCTTGTTGGATGCTGAGCCCCCCATACTCTATTCCGAGTATGATCCTACCA
GACCCTTCAGTGAAGCTTCGATGATGGGCTTACTGACCAACCTGGCAGACAGGGAGCTGGTTCACATGAT
CAACTGGGCGAAGAGGGTGCCAGGCTTTGTGGATTTGACCCTCCATGATCAGGTCCACCTTCTAGAATGT
GCCTGGCTAGAGATCCTGATGATTGGTCTCGTCTGGCGCTCCATGGAGCACCCAGTGAAGCTACTGTTTG
CTCCTAACTTGCTCTTGGACAGGAACCAGGGAAAATGTGTAGAGGGCATGGTGGAGATCTTCGACATGCT
GCTGGCTACATCATCTCGGTTCCGCATGATGAATCTGCAGGGAGAGGAGTTTGTGTGCCTCAAATCTATT
ATTTTGCTTAATTCTGGAGTGTACACATTTCTGTCCAGCACCCTGAAGTCTCTGGAAGAGAAGGACCATA
TCCACCGAGTCCTGGACAAGATCACAGACACTTTGATCCACCTGATGGCCAAGGCAGGCCTGACCCTGCA
GCAGCAGCACCAGCGACTGGCCCAGCTCCTCCTCATCCTCTCCCACATCAGGCACATGAGTAACAAAGGC
ATGGAGCATCTGTACAGCATGAAGTGCAAGAACGTGGTGCCCCTCTATGACCTGCTGCTGGAGATGCTGG
ACGCCCACCGCCTACATGCGCCCACTAGCCGTGGAGGGGCATCCGTGGAGGAGACGGACCAAAGCCACTT
GGCCACTGCGGGCTCTACTTCATCGCATTCCTTGCAAAAGTATTACATCACGGGGGAGGCAGAGGGTTTC
CCTGCCACAGTCCGGGCCCGGGATCCACCGGTCGCCACCATGGTGAGCAAGGGCGAGGAGCTGTTCACCG
GGGTGGTGCCCATCCTGGTCGAGCTGGACGGCGACGTAAACGGCCACAAGTTCAGCGTGTCCGGCGAGGG
CGAGGGCGATGCCACCTACGGCAAGCTGACCCTGAAGTTCATCTGCACCACCGGCAAGCTGCCCGTGCCC
TGGCCCACCCTCGTGACCACCCTGACCTGGGGCGTGCAGTGCTTCAGCCGCTACCCCGACCACATGAAGC
AGCACGACTTCTTCAAGTCCGCCATGCCCGAAGGCTACGTCCAGGAGCGCACCATCTTCTTCAAGGACGA
CGGCAACTACAAGACCCGCGCCGAGGTGAAGTTCGAGGGCGACACCCTGGTGAACCGCATCGAGCTGAAG
GGCATCGACTTCAAGGAGGACGGCAACATCCTGGGGCACAAGCTGGAGTACAACTACATCAGCCACAACG
TCTATATCACCGCCGACAAGCAGAAGAACGGCATCAAGGCCAACTTCAAGATCCGCCACAACATCGAGGA
CGGCAGCGTGCAGCTCGCCGACCACTACCAGCAGAACACCCCCATCGGCGACGGCCCCGTGCTGCTGCCC
GACAACCACTACCTGAGCACCCAGTCCGCCCTGAGCAAAGACCCCAACGAGAAGCGCGATCACATGGTCC
TGCTGGAGTTCGTGACCGCCGCCGGGATCACTCTCGGCATGGACGAGCTGTACAAGTAAAGCGGCCGCGA
CTCTAGATCATAATCAGCCATACCACATTTGTAGAGGTTTTACTTGCTTTAAAAAACCTCCCACACCTCC
CCCTGAACCTGAAACATAAAATGAATGCAATTGTTGTTGTTAACTTGTTTATTGCAGCTTATAATGGTTA
CAAATAAAGCAATAGCATCACAAATTTCACAAATAAAGCATTTTTTTCACTGCATTCTAGTTGTGGTTTG
TCCAAACTCATCAATGTATCTTAAGGCGTAAATTGTAAGCGTTAATATTTTGTTAAAATTCGCGTTAAAT
TTTTGTTAAATCAGCTCATTTTTTAACCAATAGGCCGAAATCGGCAAAATCCCTTATAAATCAAAAGAAT
AGACCGAGATAGGGT
[37 nt withheld, positions 3376-3412]
AAAGAACGTGGACTCCAACGTCAAAGG
[49 nt withheld, positions 3440-3488]
T
[91 nt withheld, positions 3490-3580]
G
[124 nt withheld, positions 3582-3705]
CAGGTGGCACTTTTCGGGGAAATGTGCGCGGAACCCCTATTTGTTTATTTTTCTAAATACATTCAAATAT
GTATCCGCTCATGAGACAATAACCCTGATAAATGCTTCAATAATATTGAAAAAGGAAGAGTCCTGAGGCG
GAAAGAACCAGCTGTGGAATGTGTGTCAGTTAGGGTGTGGAAAGTCCCCAGGCTCCCCAGCAGGCAGAAG
TATGCAAAGCATGCATCTCAATTAGTCAGCAACCAGGTGTGGAAAGTCCCCAGGCTCCCCAGCAGGCAGA
AGTATGCAAAGCATGCATCTCAATTAGTCAGCAACCATAGTCCCGCCCCTAACTCCGCCCATCCCGCCCC
TAACTCCGCCCAGTTCCGCCCATTCTCCGCCCCATGGCTGACTAATTTTTTTTATTTATGCAGAGGCCGA
GGCCGCCTCGGCCTCTGAGCTATTCCAGAAGTAGTGAGGAGGCTTTTTTGGAGGCCTAGGCTTTTGCAAA
GATCGATCAAGAGACAGGATGAGGATCGTTTCGCATGATTGAACAAGATGGATTGCACGCAGGTTCTCCG
GCCGCTTGGGTGGAGAGGCTATTCGGCTATGACTGGGCACAACAGACAATCGGCTGCTCTGATGCCGCCG
TGTTCCGGCTGTCAGCGCAGGGGCGCCCGGTTCTTTTTGTCAAGACCGACCTGTCCGGTGCCCTGAATGA
ACTGCAAGACGAGGCAGCGCGGCTATCGTGGCTGGCCACGACGGGCGTTCCTTGCGCAGCTGTGCTCGAC
GTTGTCACTGAAGCGGGAAGGGACTGGCTGCTATTGGGCGAAGTGCCGGGGCAGGATCTCCTGTCATCTC
ACCTTGCTCCTGCCGAGAAAGTATCCATCATGGCTGATGCAATGCGGCGGCTGCATACGCTTGATCCGGC
TACCTGCCCATTCGACCACCAAGCGAAACATCGCATCGAGCGAGCACGTACTCGGATGGAAGCCGGTCTT
GTCGATCAGGATGATCTGGACGAAGAGCATCAGGGGCTCGCGCCAGCCGAACTGTTCGCCAGGCTCAAGG
CGAGCATGCCCGACGGCGAGGATCTCGTCGTGACCCATGGCGATGCCTGCTTGCCGAATATCATGGTGGA
AAATGGCCGCTTTTCTGGATTCATCGACTGTGGCCGGCTGGGTGTGGCGGACCGCTATCAGGACATAGCG
TTGGCTACCCGTGATATTGCTGAAGAGCTTGGCGGCGAATGGGCTGACCGCTTCCTCGTGCTTTACGGTA
TCGCCGCTCCCGATTCGCAGCGCATCGCCTTCTATCGCCTTCTTGACGAGTTCTTCTGAGCGGGACTCTG
GGGTTCGAAATGACCGACCAAGCGACGCCCAACCTGCCATCACGAGATTTCGATTCCACCGCCGCCTTCT
ATGAAAGGTTGGGCTTCGGAATCGTTTTCCGGGACGCCGGCTGGATGATCCTCCAGCGCGGGGATCTCAT
GCTGGAGTTCTTCGCCCACCCTAGGGGGAGGCTAACTGAAACACGGAAGGAGACAATACCGGAAGGAACC
CGCGCTATGACGGCAATAAAAAGACAGAATAAAACGCACGGTGTTGGGTCGTTTGTTCATAAACGCGGGG
TTCGGTCCCAGGGCTGGCACTCTGTCGATACCCCACCGAGACCCCATTGGGGCCAATACGCCCGCGTTTC
TTCCTTTTCCCCACCCCACCCCCCAAGTTCGGGTGAAGGCCCAGGGCTCGCAGCCAACGTCGGGGCGGCA
GGCCCTGCCATAGCCTCAGGTTACTCATATATACTTTAGATTGATTTAAAACTTCATTTTTAATTTAAAA
GGATCTAGGTGAAGATCCTTTTTGATAATCTCATGACCAAAATCCCTTAACGTGAGTTTTCGTTCCACTG
AGCGTCAGACCCCGTAGAAAAGATCAAAGGATCTTCTTGAGATCCTTTTTTTCTGCGCGTAATCTGCTGC
TTGCAAACAAAAAAACCACCGCTACCAGCGGTGGTTTGTTTGCCGGATCAAGAGCTACCAACTCTTTTTC
CGAAGGTAACTGGCTTCAGCAGAGCGCAGATACCAAATACTGTTCTTCTAGTGTAGCCGTAGTTAGGCCA
CCACTTCAAGAACTCTGTAGCACCGCCTACATACCTCGCTCTGCTAATCCTGTTACCAGTGGCTGCTGCC
AGTGGCGATAAGTCGTGTCTTACCGGGTTGGACTCAAGACGATAGTTACCGGATAAGGCGCAGCGGTCGG
GCTGAACGGGGGGTTCGTGCACACAGCCCAGCTTGGAGCGAACGACCTACACCGAACTGAGATACCTACA
GCGTGAGCTATGAGAAAGCGCCACGCTTCCCGAAGGGAGAAAGGCGGACAGGTATCCGGTAAGCGGCAGG
GTCGGAACAGGAGAGCGCACGAGGGAGCTTCCAGGGGGAAACGCCTGGTATCTTTATAGTCCTGTCGGGT
TTCGCCACCTCTGACTTGAGCGTCGATTTTTGTGATGCTCGTCAGGGGGGCGGAGCCTATGGAAAAACGC
CAGCAACGCGGCCTTTTTACGGTTCCTGGCCTTTTGCTGGCCTTTTGCTCACATGTTCTTTCCTGCGTTA
TCCCCTGATTCTGTGGATAACCGTATTACCGCCATGCATTAGTTATTAATAGTAATCAATTACGGGGTCA
TTAGTTCATAGCCCATATATGGAGTTCCGCGTTACATAACTTACGGTAAATGGCCCGCCTGGCTGACCGC
CCAACGACCCCCGCCCATTGACGTCAATAATGACGTATGTTCCCATAGTAACGCCAATAGGGACTTTCCA
TTGACGTCAATGGGTGGAGTATTTACGGTAAACTGCCCACTTGGCAGTACATCAAGTGTATCATATGCCA
AGTACGCCCCCTATTGACGTCAATGACGGTAAATGGCCCGCCTGGCATTATGCCCAGTACATGACCTTAT
GGGACTTTCCTACTTGGCAGTACATCTACGTATTAGTCATCGCTATTACCATG
